Addgene plasmid #20209: pMC-cIAP1-FL
Depositing lab: Martin Holcik. Depositing organization: Children's Hospital of Eastern Ontario Research Institute. Publication: hnRNP A1 regulates UV-induced NF-kappaB signalling through destabilization of cIAP1 mRNA. Zhao TT, Graber TE, Jordan LE, Cloutier M, Lewis SM, Goulet I, Cote J, Holcik M. Cell Death Differ. 2009 Feb . 16(2):244-52. 10.1038/cdd.2008.146 PubMed 18846111.
Backbone
  Vector backbone: pcDNA3
  Backbone manufacturer: Invitrogen
  Backbone size w/o insert (bp): 5400
  Modifications to backbone: The expression plasmid pMC was constructed by inserting a synthetic polylinker (5′-AGC TTG CGG CCG CTA GCC TCG AGG GAT CCT CTA GAA TGC A-3′) into a pcDNA3 vector (Invitrogen) followed by insertion of the chloramphenicol acetyl transferase (CAT) coding sequence. The CAT insert was generated by PCR amplification using pCAT as a template.
  Vector type: Mammalian Expression
  Selectable markers: Neomycin (select with G418)
Growth in bacteria
  Bacterial resistance: Ampicillin, 100 μg/mL
  Growth temperature: 37°C
  Growth strain: DH5alpha
  Copy number: High Copy
Gene/Insert
  Gene/Insert name: cIAP1 3'UTR (alt name: HIAP2, MIHB)
  Species: H. sapiens (human)
  Insert size (bp): 483
  Entrez Gene: BIRC2 (a.k.a. API1, HIAP2, Hiap-2, MIHB, RNF48, c-IAP1, cIAP1)
  Promoter: CMV
  Cloning method: Restriction Enzyme; 5′ cloning site BamHI (not destroyed); 3′ cloning site XbaI (not destroyed)
  Sequencing primers: 5′ CAT-F (5'-GTTTGTGATGGCTTCCATGTC-3')
Terms and licenses: Academic/Nonprofit Terms; Industry Terms: Not Available to Industry
Depositor comments: The 3′UTR was generated by PCR amplification from a liver cDNA library (Invitrogen) and the expression plasmid pMC-cIAP1-FL was constructed by inserting the 3′UTR of cIAP1 downstream of CAT in the pMC construct.
How to cite: pMC-cIAP1-FL was a gift from Martin Holcik (Addgene plasmid # 20209 ; http://n2t.net/addgene:20209 ; RRID:Addgene_20209)
