[The description below was written by a language model from this plasmid's Addgene catalogue record.]
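Description:
pMC-cIAP1-FL is a mammalian expression reporter plasmid built on the pcDNA3 backbone (about 5.4 kb before insertion). Its parent vector, pMC, was made by placing a synthetic polylinker into pcDNA3 and then inserting the chloramphenicol acetyltransferase (CAT) coding sequence, amplified from a pCAT template. The plasmid is propagated in E. coli as a high-copy construct under ampicillin selection. It also carries the neomycin resistance marker, which allows G418 selection of transfected mammalian cells.

The insert is a 483 bp fragment described as the 3′ untranslated region of human cIAP1 (BIRC2, also known as HIAP2 or MIHB). It was amplified from a liver cDNA library and cloned between BamHI and XbaI sites, both retained, immediately downstream of the CAT open reading frame. The CMV promoter therefore drives a chimeric transcript in which the CAT reporter is followed by the cIAP1 3′UTR. Any regulatory information in that UTR, such as elements affecting mRNA stability or translation, is then reflected in the level of CAT mRNA and protein. The "FL" in the name presumably denotes the full-length 3′UTR, although the record does not say so explicitly.

The associated publication concerns destabilisation of cIAP1 mRNA by hnRNP A1 during UV-induced NF-κB signalling. This is consistent with using the construct as a reporter for post-transcriptional control mediated by the cIAP1 3′UTR, most naturally compared against the parental pMC vector lacking the UTR. No feature table was supplied, so the other backbone elements cannot be confirmed from the record.
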