>Addgene plasmid #20209 | pMC-cIAP1-FL | addgene partial sequence | sequence record 26051 | 20209 with CMV-F
AGCTCTCTGGCTAACTAGAGAACCCACTGCTTACTGGCTTATCGAAATTAATACGACTCACTATAGGGAG
ACCCAAGCTTGCGGCCGCTAGCCTCGAGGAAGCTAAAATGGAGAAAAAAATCACTGGATATACCACCGTT
GATATATCCCAATGGCATCGTAAAGAACATTTTGAGGCATTTCAGTCAGTTGCTCAATGTACCTATAACC
AGACCGTTCAGCTGGATATTACGGCCTTTTTAAAGACCGTAAAGAAAAATAAGCACAAGTTTTATCCGGC
CTTTATTCACATTCTTGCCCGCCTGATGAATGCTCATCCGGAATTCCGTATGGCAATGAAAGACGGTGAG
CTGGTGATATGGGATAGTGTTCACCCTTGTTACACCGTTTTCCATGAGCAAACTGAAACGTTTTCATCGC
TCTGGAGTGAATACCACGACGATTTCCGGCAGTTTCTACACATATATTCGCAAGATGTGGCGTGTTACGG
TGAAAACCTGGCCTATTTCCCTAAAGGGTTTATTGAGAATATGTTTTTCGTCTCAGCCAATCCCTGGGTG
AGTTTCACCAGTTTTGATTTAAACGTGGCCNNNNNNNNNACNTCTTNNNNNNNCGTTTTCNCCATGGGCA
AATATTATACGCAAGGCGACAAGGTGCTGATGCCGCTGGCGATTCANGTTCATCATGCCGTTTGTGATGG
CTTCCATGTCGGCAGAATGCTTAATGAATTACAACAGTACTGCGATGAGTGGCAGGGCGGGGCGTAATAA
GGATCCANN
