>Addgene plasmid #20209 | pMC-cIAP1-FL | addgene partial sequence | sequence record 26052 | 20209 with CAT-F 5'- GTTTGTGATGGCTTCCATGTC
GTACTGCGATGAGTGGCAGGGCGGGGCGTAATAAGGATCCAGAAAAATAGTCTATATTTTAACCTGCATA
AAAAGGCCTTTAAAATATTGTTGAACGCTTGAAGCCATCTAAAGTAAAAAGGGAATTATGAGTTTTTCAA
TTAGTAACATTCATGTTCTAGTCTGCTTTGGTACTAATAATCTTGTTTCTGAAAAGATGGTATCATATAT
TTAATCTTAATCTGTTTATTTACAAGGGAAGATTTATGTTTGGTGAACTATATTAGTATGTATGTGTACC
TAAGGGAGTAGTGTCACTGCTTGTTATGCATCATTTCAGGAGTTACTGGATTTGTTGTTCTTTCAGAAAG
CTTTGAATACTAAATTATAGTGTAGAAAAGAACTGGAAACCAGGAACTCTGGAGTTCATCAGAGTTATGG
TGCCGAATTGTCTTTGGTGCTTTTCACTTGTGTTTTAAGATAAGGATTTTTCTCTTATTTCTCCCCCTAG
TTTGTGAGAAACATCTCAATAAAGTGTCTAGAATGCATCTCAATTAGTCAGCAACCATAGTCCCGCCCCT
AACTCCGCCCATCCCGCCCCTAACTCCGCCCAGTTCCGCCCATTCTCCGCCCCATGGCTGACTAATTTTT
TTTATTTATGCAGAGGCCGA
